Addgene plasmid #30697: pCS2-F1-GCA
Depositing lab: Nathan Lawson & Scot Wolfe. Depositing organization: University of Massachusetts, Worcester. Publication: Evaluation and application of modularly assembled zinc-finger nucleases in zebrafish. Zhu C, Smith T, McNulty J, Rayla AL, Lakshmanan A, Siekmann AF, Buffardi M, Meng X, Shin J, Padmanabhan A, Cifuentes D, Giraldez AJ, Look AT, Epstein JA, Lawson ND, Wolfe SA. Development. 2011 Oct;138(20):4555-64. 10.1242/dev.066779 PubMed 21937602.
Backbone
  Vector backbone: pCS2
  Backbone size w/o insert (bp): 4789
  Vector type: mRNA production
Growth in bacteria
  Bacterial resistance: Ampicillin, 100 μg/mL
  Growth temperature: 37°C
  Growth strain: DH5alpha
  Growth instructions: XL1Blue
  Copy number: High Copy
Gene/Insert
  Gene/Insert name: F1 GCA
  Species: D. rerio (zebrafish)
  Insert size (bp): 267
  Tag / fusion protein: HA tag (N terminal on insert)
  Cloning method: Restriction Enzyme; 5′ cloning site KpnI (not destroyed); 3′ cloning site BamHI (not destroyed)
  Sequencing primers: 5′ SP6; 3′ GTAATACGACTCACTATAGTT
Terms and licenses: Academic/Nonprofit Terms; Industry Terms: Not Available to Industry
How to cite: pCS2-F1-GCA was a gift from Nathan Lawson & Scot Wolfe (Addgene plasmid # 30697 ; http://n2t.net/addgene:30697 ; RRID:Addgene_30697)
