[The description below was written by a language model from this plasmid's Addgene catalogue record.]
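Description:
pCS2-F1-GCA is a plasmid built on the pCS2 backbone (4789 bp without insert) and catalogued as an mRNA-production vector. In other words, it serves as a template for in vitro transcription of capped mRNA, which is typically then injected into embryos. It is maintained in E. coli as a high-copy plasmid under ampicillin selection. No feature table accompanies the record, so the promoter and polyadenylation elements are not listed explicitly. SP6 is given as the 5′ sequencing primer, which fits the SP6 promoter that pCS2-family vectors normally carry upstream of the cloning site for transcript synthesis.

The insert, "F1 GCA", is 267 bp long and sits between KpnI and BamHI sites, both of which remain intact. It carries an N-terminal HA epitope tag for immunodetection. The record does not define the insert further. However, the name and the associated publication on modularly assembled zinc-finger nucleases in zebrafish suggest that it is a finger-1 position zinc-finger module recognising the DNA triplet GCA. The species field lists zebrafish, which probably reflects the intended application rather than the origin of the coding sequence.

Because the flanking sites are preserved, the module can be excised or combined with other modules. The plasmid therefore appears to be one member of an archive of single-finger components used to assemble multi-finger arrays directed at chosen genomic targets. Such arrays would then be fused to a nuclease domain and expressed from mRNA for targeted mutagenesis in zebrafish embryos. The record does not say whether a nuclease domain or nuclear localisation signal is present in this particular construct.
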