>Addgene plasmid #30697 | pCS2-F1-GCA | depositor partial sequence | sequence record 38899 | pCS2-F1-GCA sequence 267 bps
GGTACCCGCCCATATGCTTGCCCTGTCGAGTCCTGTGACCGCCGCTTCAGTCAGTCTGGTGACCTGACCC
GTCACATCCGGATTCACACAGGCCAGAAGCCCTTCCAGTGTCGCATCTGCATGAGGAACTTCAGCCAGTC
TGGTGACCTCACCCGCCACATCCGCACCCACACAGGCGAGAAGCCTTTTGCATGCGACATCTGCGGCAGG
AAGTTCGCGCGCAGCGACAACCTCTCTGAGCACACCAAGATCCACACAGGTGGATCC
