>Addgene plasmid #30697 | pCS2-F1-GCA | addgene partial sequence | sequence record 39165 | SP6 5'-ATTTAGGTGACACTATAG-3'
AAGAAGAAGCGTAAGGTATACCCATACGATGTTCCTGACTATGCGGGCTATCCCTATGACGTCCCGGACT
ATGCAGGATCGTATCCATATGACGTTCCAGATTACGCTGCTCATGGTACCCGCCCATATGCTTGCCCTGT
CGAGTCCTGTGACCGCCGCTTCAGTCAGTCTGGTGACCTGACCCGTCACATCCGGATTCACACAGGCCAG
AAGCCCTTCCAGTGTCGCATCTGCATGAGGAACTTCAGCCAGTCTGGTGACCTCACCCGCCACATCCGCA
CCCACACAGGCGAGAAGCCTTTTGCATGCGACATCTGCGGCAGGAAGTTCGCGCGCAGCGACAACCTCTC
TGAGCACACCAAGATCCACACAGGTGGATCCCAACTAGTCAAAAGTGAACTGGAGGAGAAGAAATCTGAA
CTTCGTCATAAATTGAAATATGTGCCTCATGAATATATTGAATTAATTGAAATTGCCAGAAATTCCACTC
AGGATAGAATTCTTGAAATGAAGGTAATGGAATTTTTTATGAAAGTTTATGGATATAGAGGTAAACATTT
GGGTGGATCAAGGAAACCGGACGGAGCAATTTATACTGTCGGATCTCCTATTGATTACGGTGTGATCGTG
GATACTAAAGCTTATAGCGGAGGTTATAATCTGCCAATTGGCCAAGCAGATGAAATGCAACGATATGTCA
AAGAAAATCAAACACGAAACAAACATATCAACCCTAATGAATGGTGGAAAGTCTATCCATCTTCTGTAAC
GGAATTTAAG
